# Supplementary material for: Increasing MinD’s Membrane Affinity Yields Standing Wave Oscillations and Functional Gradients on Flat Membranes
Source: ACS Synth Biol. 2021 Apr 21;10(5):939–49. doi: 10.1021/acssynbio.0c00604 (PMC8155659; doi:10.1021/acssynbio.0c00604)
Supplement: Supplementary file 6 — sb0c00604_si_006.zip [file sb0c00604_si_006.zip › pET28a-eGFP-MinD-2xMTS.gb]

LOCUS       Exported                6934 bp ds-DNA     circular SYN 10-MAR-2021
DEFINITION  synthetic circular DNA
ACCESSION   .
VERSION     .
KEYWORDS    .
SOURCE      synthetic DNA construct
  ORGANISM  synthetic DNA construct
REFERENCE   1  (bases 1 to 6934)
  AUTHORS   .
  TITLE     Direct Submission
  JOURNAL   Exported Wednesday, Mar 10, 2021 from SnapGene 5.2.4
            https://www.snapgene.com
COMMENT     LOCUS       pET-28 a (+)	5369 bp	DNA	SYN	17-Apr-2014
            DEFINITION  pET-28 a (+)
            ACCESSION    
            KEYWORDS    
            SOURCE    
              ORGANISM  other sequences; artificial sequences; vectors.
FEATURES             Location/Qualifiers
     source          1..6934
                     /organism="synthetic DNA construct"
                     /label=pET28a-MinD-EGFP
     terminator      complement(1..129)
                     /label=terminator 1
     misc_feature    69..87
                     /label=T7_Terminal_primer
                     /note="T7_Terminal_primer"
     misc_feature    complement(140..157)
                     /label=6xHis
                     /note="6xHis"
     misc_feature    complement(179..1042)
                     /label=MinD
                     /note="MinD"
     misc_feature    182..226
                     /label=MTS
                     /note="MTS"
     misc_feature    complement(236..280)
                     /label=MTS
                     /note="MTS"
     misc_feature    797..812
                     /label=Seq.Primer
                     /note="Seq.Primer"
     misc_feature    895..1184
                     /label=misc_feature 1
     misc_feature    1043..1048
                     /label=Linker
                     /note="Linker"
     misc_feature    complement(1049..1762)
                     /label=EGFP
                     /note="EGFP"
     misc_feature    1763..1834
                     /label=Linker
                     /note="Linker"
     misc_feature    complement(1772..1804)
                     /label=T7_gene10_leader
                     /note="T7_gene10_leader"
     misc_feature    complement(1772..1804)
                     /label=T7_leader
                     /note="T7_leader"
     misc_feature    complement(1787..1805)
                     /label=Xpress_fwd_primer
                     /note="Xpress_fwd_primer"
     misc_feature    1808..1825
                     /label=Thrombin Cleavage site
                     /note="Thrombin Cleavage site"
     misc_feature    1835..1852
                     /label=6x HIS Tag
                     /note="6x HIS Tag"
     misc_feature    complement(1872..1888)
                     /label=T7_transl_en_RBS
                     /note="T7_transl_en_RBS"
     misc_feature    complement(1906..1933)
                     /label=lacO
                     /note="lacO"
     promoter        complement(1933..1951)
                     /label=T7_promoter
                     /note="T7_promoter"
     gene            complement(1983..2246)
                     /label=tet
                     /note="tet(564-300)"
     misc_feature    complement(2035..2054)
                     /label=pBRrevBam_primer
                     /note="pBRrevBam_primer"
     misc_feature    2329..3420
                     /label=lacI
                     /note="lacI"
     gene            complement(3479..3754)
                     /label=tet
                     /note="tet(852-576)"
     misc_feature    4229..4420
                     /label=ROP
                     /note="ROP"
     misc_feature    complement(4414..4436)
                     /label=pGEX_3_primer
                     /note="pGEX_3_primer"
     rep_origin      complement(4835..5454)
                     /direction=LEFT
                     /label=pBR322_origin
                     /note="pBR322_origin"
     gene            5560..6375
                     /label=KanR2
                     /note="KanR2"
     rep_origin      complement(6600..6906)
                     /direction=LEFT
                     /label=f1_origin
                     /note="f1_origin"
ORIGIN
        1 atccggatat agttcctcct ttcagcaaaa aacccctcaa gacccgttta gaggccccaa
       61 ggggttatgc tagttattgc tcagcggtgg cagcagccaa ctcagcttcc tttcgggctt
      121 tgttagcagc cggatctcag tggtggtggt ggtggtgctc gagtgcggcc gcaagctttt
      181 atcctccgaa caagcgtttg aggaagcctt tcttctcttc ttcaatagat ccacctcctc
      241 cgaacaagcg tttgaggaag cctttcttct cttcttcaat gaagcggaaa ggacgttctt
      301 ctcccaacag acgttctacg gtatctgcgt aggctttacc cgcatcggcg ttaatgtcga
      361 gaatgaccgg ttcaccctgg ttagaggcgc gcaatactga ttgatcctct gggatcacgc
      421 cgacgagttt gatgcgcagg atctccagca catcttccat gctcagcatg tcacctctgc
      481 ttacgcggcc tgggttatag cgcgttaaca gcaggtgctc tttaataggc tcttcgccat
      541 tttctgcgcg gcgtgatttc gacgccagaa tgcctaaaat acggtcagag tcgcgtactg
      601 aggagacttc cgggttggtg gtaataatgg cttcgtctgc aaaatagagt gccattaacg
      661 caccggtttc aatccctgcc ggggagtcac aaacgataaa ttcaaaatcc atcgctttca
      721 gatcatcaag aactttggcg accccttcac gggtgagggc atctttatcg cgtgtttgcg
      781 atgccggcag aatatagaga ttttcagtac gcttatcttt aattaacgcc tgatttagcg
      841 ttgcatcgcc ctgaatgacg ttgacgaaat cgtaaacgac ccggcgttca caacccataa
      901 tcaggtcgag attacgcagg ccgatatcaa aatctatcac gacagttttc tttcccttct
      961 gggccaaacc agtggcgatg gccgcgctgg aggttgtctt accaacaccc cctttgcccg
     1021 aagtaacaac aataatgcgt gcgaattcct tgtacagctc gtccatgccg agagtgatcc
     1081 cggcggcggt cacgaactcc agcaggacca tgtgatcgcg cttctcgttg gggtctttgc
     1141 tcagggcgga ctgggtgctc aggtagtggt tgtcgggcag cagcacgggg ccgtcgccga
     1201 tgggggtgtt ctgctggtag tggtcggcga gctgcacgct gccgtcctcg atgttgtggc
     1261 ggatcttgaa gttcaccttg atgccgttct tctgcttgtc ggccatgata tagacgttgt
     1321 ggctgttgta gttgtactcc agcttgtgcc ccaggatgtt gccgtcctcc ttgaagtcga
     1381 tgcccttcag ctcgatgcgg ttcaccaggg tgtcgccctc gaacttcacc tcggcgcggg
     1441 tcttgtagtt gccgtcgtcc ttgaagaaga tggtgcgctc ctggacgtag ccttcgggca
     1501 tggcggactt gaagaagtcg tgctgcttca tgtggtcggg gtagcggctg aagcactgca
     1561 cgccgtaggt cagggtggtc acgagggtgg gccagggcac gggcagcttg ccggtggtgc
     1621 agatgaactt cagggtcagc ttgccgtagg tggcatcgcc ctcgccctcg ccggacacgc
     1681 tgaacttgtg gccgtttacg tcgccgtcca gctcgaccag gatgggcacc accccggtga
     1741 acagctcctc gcccttgctc acggatccgc gacccatttg ctgtccacca gtcatgctag
     1801 ccatatggct gccgcgcggc accaggccgc tgctgtgatg atgatgatga tggctgctgc
     1861 ccatggtata tctccttctt aaagttaaac aaaattattt ctagagggga attgttatcc
     1921 gctcacaatt cccctatagt gagtcgtatt aatttcgcgg gatcgagatc tcgatcctct
     1981 acgccggacg catcgtggcc ggcatcaccg gcgccacagg tgcggttgct ggcgcctata
     2041 tcgccgacat caccgatggg gaagatcggg ctcgccactt cgggctcatg agcgcttgtt
     2101 tcggcgtggg tatggtggca ggccccgtgg ccgggggact gttgggcgcc atctccttgc
     2161 atgcaccatt ccttgcggcg gcggtgctca acggcctcaa cctactactg ggctgcttcc
     2221 taatgcagga gtcgcataag ggagagcgtc gagatcccgg acaccatcga atggcgcaaa
     2281 acctttcgcg gtatggcatg atagcgcccg gaagagagtc aattcagggt ggtgaatgtg
     2341 aaaccagtaa cgttatacga tgtcgcagag tatgccggtg tctcttatca gaccgtttcc
     2401 cgcgtggtga accaggccag ccacgtttct gcgaaaacgc gggaaaaagt ggaagcggcg
     2461 atggcggagc tgaattacat tcccaaccgc gtggcacaac aactggcggg caaacagtcg
     2521 ttgctgattg gcgttgccac ctccagtctg gccctgcacg cgccgtcgca aattgtcgcg
     2581 gcgattaaat ctcgcgccga tcaactgggt gccagcgtgg tggtgtcgat ggtagaacga
     2641 agcggcgtcg aagcctgtaa agcggcggtg cacaatcttc tcgcgcaacg cgtcagtggg
     2701 ctgatcatta actatccgct ggatgaccag gatgccattg ctgtggaagc tgcctgcact
     2761 aatgttccgg cgttatttct tgatgtctct gaccagacac ccatcaacag tattattttc
     2821 tcccatgaag acggtacgcg actgggcgtg gagcatctgg tcgcattggg tcaccagcaa
     2881 atcgcgctgt tagcgggccc attaagttct gtctcggcgc gtctgcgtct ggctggctgg
     2941 cataaatatc tcactcgcaa tcaaattcag ccgatagcgg aacgggaagg cgactggagt
     3001 gccatgtccg gttttcaaca aaccatgcaa atgctgaatg agggcatcgt tcccactgcg
     3061 atgctggttg ccaacgatca gatggcgctg ggcgcaatgc gcgccattac cgagtccggg
     3121 ctgcgcgttg gtgcggatat ctcggtagtg ggatacgacg ataccgaaga cagctcatgt
     3181 tatatcccgc cgttaaccac catcaaacag gattttcgcc tgctggggca aaccagcgtg
     3241 gaccgcttgc tgcaactctc tcagggccag gcggtgaagg gcaatcagct gttgcccgtc
     3301 tcactggtga aaagaaaaac caccctggcg cccaatacgc aaaccgcctc tccccgcgcg
     3361 ttggccgatt cattaatgca gctggcacga caggtttccc gactggaaag cgggcagtga
     3421 gcgcaacgca attaatgtaa gttagctcac tcattaggca ccgggatctc gaccgatgcc
     3481 cttgagagcc ttcaacccag tcagctcctt ccggtgggcg cggggcatga ctatcgtcgc
     3541 cgcacttatg actgtcttct ttatcatgca actcgtagga caggtgccgg cagcgctctg
     3601 ggtcattttc ggcgaggacc gctttcgctg gagcgcgacg atgatcggcc tgtcgcttgc
     3661 ggtattcgga atcttgcacg ccctcgctca agccttcgtc actggtcccg ccaccaaacg
     3721 tttcggcgag aagcaggcca ttatcgccgg catggcggcc ccacgggtgc gcatgatcgt
     3781 gctcctgtcg ttgaggaccc ggctaggctg gcggggttgc cttactggtt agcagaatga
     3841 atcaccgata cgcgagcgaa cgtgaagcga ctgctgctgc aaaacgtctg cgacctgagc
     3901 aacaacatga atggtcttcg gtttccgtgt ttcgtaaagt ctggaaacgc ggaagtcagc
     3961 gccctgcacc attatgttcc ggatctgcat cgcaggatgc tgctggctac cctgtggaac
     4021 acctacatct gtattaacga agcgctggca ttgaccctga gtgatttttc tctggtcccg
     4081 ccgcatccat accgccagtt gtttaccctc acaacgttcc agtaaccggg catgttcatc
     4141 atcagtaacc cgtatcgtga gcatcctctc tcgtttcatc ggtatcatta cccccatgaa
     4201 cagaaatccc ccttacacgg aggcatcagt gaccaaacag gaaaaaaccg cccttaacat
     4261 ggcccgcttt atcagaagcc agacattaac gcttctggag aaactcaacg agctggacgc
     4321 ggatgaacag gcagacatct gtgaatcgct tcacgaccac gctgatgagc tttaccgcag
     4381 ctgcctcgcg cgtttcggtg atgacggtga aaacctctga cacatgcagc tcccggagac
     4441 ggtcacagct tgtctgtaag cggatgccgg gagcagacaa gcccgtcagg gcgcgtcagc
     4501 gggtgttggc gggtgtcggg gcgcagccat gacccagtca cgtagcgata gcggagtgta
     4561 tactggctta actatgcggc atcagagcag attgtactga gagtgcacca tatatgcggt
     4621 gtgaaatacc gcacagatgc gtaaggagaa aataccgcat caggcgctct tccgcttcct
     4681 cgctcactga ctcgctgcgc tcggtcgttc ggctgcggcg agcggtatca gctcactcaa
     4741 aggcggtaat acggttatcc acagaatcag gggataacgc aggaaagaac atgtgagcaa
     4801 aaggccagca aaaggccagg aaccgtaaaa aggccgcgtt gctggcgttt ttccataggc
     4861 tccgcccccc tgacgagcat cacaaaaatc gacgctcaag tcagaggtgg cgaaacccga
     4921 caggactata aagataccag gcgtttcccc ctggaagctc cctcgtgcgc tctcctgttc
     4981 cgaccctgcc gcttaccgga tacctgtccg cctttctccc ttcgggaagc gtggcgcttt
     5041 ctcatagctc acgctgtagg tatctcagtt cggtgtaggt cgttcgctcc aagctgggct
     5101 gtgtgcacga accccccgtt cagcccgacc gctgcgcctt atccggtaac tatcgtcttg
     5161 agtccaaccc ggtaagacac gacttatcgc cactggcagc agccactggt aacaggatta
     5221 gcagagcgag gtatgtaggc ggtgctacag agttcttgaa gtggtggcct aactacggct
     5281 acactagaag gacagtattt ggtatctgcg ctctgctgaa gccagttacc ttcggaaaaa
     5341 gagttggtag ctcttgatcc ggcaaacaaa ccaccgctgg tagcggtggt ttttttgttt
     5401 gcaagcagca gattacgcgc agaaaaaaag gatctcaaga agatcctttg atcttttcta
     5461 cggggtctga cgctcagtgg aacgaaaact cacgttaagg gattttggtc atgaacaata
     5521 aaactgtctg cttacataaa cagtaataca aggggtgtta tgagccatat tcaacgggaa
     5581 acgtcttgct ctaggccgcg attaaattcc aacatggatg ctgatttata tgggtataaa
     5641 tgggctcgcg ataatgtcgg gcaatcaggt gcgacaatct atcgattgta tgggaagccc
     5701 gatgcgccag agttgtttct gaaacatggc aaaggtagcg ttgccaatga tgttacagat
     5761 gagatggtca gactaaactg gctgacggaa tttatgcctc ttccgaccat caagcatttt
     5821 atccgtactc ctgatgatgc atggttactc accactgcga tccccgggaa aacagcattc
     5881 caggtattag aagaatatcc tgattcaggt gaaaatattg ttgatgcgct ggcagtgttc
     5941 ctgcgccggt tgcattcgat tcctgtttgt aattgtcctt ttaacagcga tcgcgtattt
     6001 cgtctcgctc aggcgcaatc acgaatgaat aacggtttgg ttgatgcgag tgattttgat
     6061 gacgagcgta atggctggcc tgttgaacaa gtctggaaag aaatgcataa acttttgcca
     6121 ttctcaccgg attcagtcgt cactcatggt gatttctcac ttgataacct tatttttgac
     6181 gaggggaaat taataggttg tattgatgtt ggacgagtcg gaatcgcaga ccgataccag
     6241 gatcttgcca tcctatggaa ctgcctcggt gagttttctc cttcattaca gaaacggctt
     6301 tttcaaaaat atggtattga taatcctgat atgaataaat tgcagtttca tttgatgctc
     6361 gatgagtttt tctaagaatt aattcatgag cggatacata tttgaatgta tttagaaaaa
     6421 taaacaaata ggggttccgc gcacatttcc ccgaaaagtg ccacctgaaa ttgtaaacgt
     6481 taatattttg ttaaaattcg cgttaaattt ttgttaaatc agctcatttt ttaaccaata
     6541 ggccgaaatc ggcaaaatcc cttataaatc aaaagaatag accgagatag ggtnnnnnnn
     6601 nnnnnnnnnn nnnnnnnnnn nnnnnnnnnn aaagaacgtg gactccaacg tcaaaggnnn
     6661 nnnnnnnnnn nnnnnnnnnn nnnnnnnnnn nnnnnnnnnn nnnnnntnnn nnnnnnnnnn
     6721 nnnnnnnnnn nnnnnnnnnn nnnnnnnnnn nnnnnnnnnn nnnnnnnnnn nnnnnnnnnn
     6781 nnnnnnnnnn nnnnnnnngn nnnnnnnnnn nnnnnnnnnn nnnnnnnnnn nnnnnnnnnn
     6841 nnnnnnnnnn nnnnnnnnnn nnnnnnnnnn nnnnnnnnnn nnnnnnnnnn nnnnnnnnnn
     6901 nnnnnnnnnn nnnnnnnnnn nnncccattc gcca
//
