# Supplementary material for: Increasing MinD’s Membrane Affinity Yields Standing Wave Oscillations and Functional Gradients on Flat Membranes
Source: ACS Synth Biol. 2021 Apr 21;10(5):939–49. doi: 10.1021/acssynbio.0c00604 (PMC8155659; doi:10.1021/acssynbio.0c00604)
Supplement: Supplementary file 6 — sb0c00604_si_006.zip [file sb0c00604_si_006.zip › pET28a-eGFP-MinD-Ins3.gb]

LOCUS       Exported                6889 bp ds-DNA     circular SYN 10-MAR-2021
DEFINITION  synthetic circular DNA
ACCESSION   .
VERSION     .
KEYWORDS    .
SOURCE      synthetic DNA construct
  ORGANISM  synthetic DNA construct
REFERENCE   1  (bases 1 to 6889)
  AUTHORS   .
  TITLE     Direct Submission
  JOURNAL   Exported Wednesday, Mar 10, 2021 from SnapGene 5.2.4
            https://www.snapgene.com
FEATURES             Location/Qualifiers
     source          1..6889
                     /organism="pET-28 a (+)"
                     /note="/dnas_title=pET28a-EGFP-MinD_EGFP-MinD Ins3"
     terminator      complement(1..129)
                     /label=T7_terminator
     terminator      complement(1..129)
                     /label=T7_terminator
     misc_feature    69..87
                     /label=T7_Terminal_primer
                     /note="T7_Terminal_primer"
     misc_feature    complement(140..157)
                     /label=6xHis
                     /note="6xHis"
     misc_feature    complement(179..997)
                     /label=MinD
                     /note="MinD"
     misc_feature    complement(179..235)
                     /label=MTS
                     /note="MTS"
     misc_feature    752..767
                     /label=Seq.Primer
                     /note="Seq.Primer"
     misc_feature    850..1139
     misc_feature    998..1003
                     /label=Linker
                     /note="Linker"
     misc_feature    complement(1004..1717)
                     /label=EGFP
                     /note="EGFP"
     misc_structure  1718..1789
                     /label=Linker
                     /note="Linker"
     misc_feature    complement(1727..1759)
                     /label=T7_gene10_leader
                     /note="T7_gene10_leader"
     misc_feature    complement(1727..1759)
                     /label=T7_leader
                     /note="T7_leader"
     misc_feature    complement(1742..1760)
                     /label=Xpress_fwd_primer
                     /note="Xpress_fwd_primer"
     misc_structure  1790..1807
                     /label=6xHis Tag
                     /note="6xHis Tag"
     misc_feature    complement(1827..1843)
                     /label=T7_transl_en_RBS
                     /note="T7_transl_en_RBS"
     misc_feature    complement(1861..1888)
                     /label=lacO
                     /note="lacO"
     promoter        complement(1888..1906)
                     /note="T7_promoter"
     gene            complement(1938..2201)
                     /gene="tet(564-300)"
                     /label=tet(564-300)
                     /note="tet(564-300)"
                     /note="/dnas_title=tet(564-300)"
     misc_feature    complement(1990..2009)
                     /label=pBRrevBam_primer
                     /note="pBRrevBam_primer"
     misc_feature    2284..3375
                     /label=lacI
                     /note="lacI"
     gene            complement(3434..3709)
                     /gene="tet(852-576)"
                     /label=tet(852-576)
                     /note="tet(852-576)"
                     /note="/dnas_title=tet(852-576)"
     misc_feature    4184..4375
                     /label=ROP
                     /note="ROP"
     misc_feature    complement(4369..4391)
                     /label=pGEX_3_primer
                     /note="pGEX_3_primer"
     rep_origin      complement(4790..5409)
                     /direction=LEFT
                     /label=pBR322_origin
                     /note="pBR322_origin"
     gene            5515..6330
                     /label=KanR2
                     /note="KanR2"
     rep_origin      complement(6555..6861)
                     /direction=LEFT
                     /label=f1_origin
                     /note="f1_origin"
ORIGIN
        1 atccggatat agttcctcct ttcagcaaaa aacccctcaa gacccgttta gaggccccaa
       61 ggggttatgc tagttattgc tcagcggtgg cagcagccaa ctcagcttcc tttcgggctt
      121 tgttagcagc cggatctcag tggtggtggt ggtggtgctc gagtgcggcc gcaagctttt
      181 atcctccgaa caagcgttta attttcgcga ggaagccttt cttctcttct tcaatgaagc
      241 ggaaaggacg ttcttctccc aacagacgtt ctacggtatc tgcgtaggct ttacccgcat
      301 cggcgttaat gtcgagaatg accggttcac cctggttaga ggcgcgcaat actgattgat
      361 cctctgggat cacgccgacg agtttgatgc gcaggatctc cagcacatct tccatgctca
      421 gcatgtcacc tctgcttacg cggcctgggt tatagcgcgt taacagcagg tgctctttaa
      481 taggctcttc gccattttct gcgcggcgtg atttcgacgc cagaatgcct aaaatacggt
      541 cagagtcgcg tactgaggag acttccgggt tggtggtaat aatggcttcg tctgcaaaat
      601 agagtgccat taacgcaccg gtttcaatcc ctgccgggga gtcacaaacg ataaattcaa
      661 aatccatcgc tttcagatca tcaagaactt tggcgacccc ttcacgggtg agggcatctt
      721 tatcgcgtgt ttgcgatgcc ggcagaatat agagattttc agtacgctta tctttaatta
      781 acgcctgatt tagcgttgca tcgccctgaa tgacgttgac gaaatcgtaa acgacccggc
      841 gttcacaacc cataatcagg tcgagattac gcaggccgat atcaaaatct atcacgacag
      901 ttttctttcc cttctgggcc aaaccagtgg cgatggccgc gctggaggtt gtcttaccaa
      961 cacccccttt gcccgaagta acaacaataa tgcgtgcgaa ttccttgtac agctcgtcca
     1021 tgccgagagt gatcccggcg gcggtcacga actccagcag gaccatgtga tcgcgcttct
     1081 cgttggggtc tttgctcagg gcggactggg tgctcaggta gtggttgtcg ggcagcagca
     1141 cggggccgtc gccgatgggg gtgttctgct ggtagtggtc ggcgagctgc acgctgccgt
     1201 cctcgatgtt gtggcggatc ttgaagttca ccttgatgcc gttcttctgc ttgtcggcca
     1261 tgatatagac gttgtggctg ttgtagttgt actccagctt gtgccccagg atgttgccgt
     1321 cctccttgaa gtcgatgccc ttcagctcga tgcggttcac cagggtgtcg ccctcgaact
     1381 tcacctcggc gcgggtcttg tagttgccgt cgtccttgaa gaagatggtg cgctcctgga
     1441 cgtagccttc gggcatggcg gacttgaaga agtcgtgctg cttcatgtgg tcggggtagc
     1501 ggctgaagca ctgcacgccg taggtcaggg tggtcacgag ggtgggccag ggcacgggca
     1561 gcttgccggt ggtgcagatg aacttcaggg tcagcttgcc gtaggtggca tcgccctcgc
     1621 cctcgccgga cacgctgaac ttgtggccgt ttacgtcgcc gtccagctcg accaggatgg
     1681 gcaccacccc ggtgaacagc tcctcgccct tgctcacgga tccgcgaccc atttgctgtc
     1741 caccagtcat gctagccata tggctgccgc gcggcaccag gccgctgctg tgatgatgat
     1801 gatgatggct gctgcccatg gtatatctcc ttcttaaagt taaacaaaat tatttctaga
     1861 ggggaattgt tatccgctca caattcccct atagtgagtc gtattaattt cgcgggatcg
     1921 agatctcgat cctctacgcc ggacgcatcg tggccggcat caccggcgcc acaggtgcgg
     1981 ttgctggcgc ctatatcgcc gacatcaccg atggggaaga tcgggctcgc cacttcgggc
     2041 tcatgagcgc ttgtttcggc gtgggtatgg tggcaggccc cgtggccggg ggactgttgg
     2101 gcgccatctc cttgcatgca ccattccttg cggcggcggt gctcaacggc ctcaacctac
     2161 tactgggctg cttcctaatg caggagtcgc ataagggaga gcgtcgagat cccggacacc
     2221 atcgaatggc gcaaaacctt tcgcggtatg gcatgatagc gcccggaaga gagtcaattc
     2281 agggtggtga atgtgaaacc agtaacgtta tacgatgtcg cagagtatgc cggtgtctct
     2341 tatcagaccg tttcccgcgt ggtgaaccag gccagccacg tttctgcgaa aacgcgggaa
     2401 aaagtggaag cggcgatggc ggagctgaat tacattccca accgcgtggc acaacaactg
     2461 gcgggcaaac agtcgttgct gattggcgtt gccacctcca gtctggccct gcacgcgccg
     2521 tcgcaaattg tcgcggcgat taaatctcgc gccgatcaac tgggtgccag cgtggtggtg
     2581 tcgatggtag aacgaagcgg cgtcgaagcc tgtaaagcgg cggtgcacaa tcttctcgcg
     2641 caacgcgtca gtgggctgat cattaactat ccgctggatg accaggatgc cattgctgtg
     2701 gaagctgcct gcactaatgt tccggcgtta tttcttgatg tctctgacca gacacccatc
     2761 aacagtatta ttttctccca tgaagacggt acgcgactgg gcgtggagca tctggtcgca
     2821 ttgggtcacc agcaaatcgc gctgttagcg ggcccattaa gttctgtctc ggcgcgtctg
     2881 cgtctggctg gctggcataa atatctcact cgcaatcaaa ttcagccgat agcggaacgg
     2941 gaaggcgact ggagtgccat gtccggtttt caacaaacca tgcaaatgct gaatgagggc
     3001 atcgttccca ctgcgatgct ggttgccaac gatcagatgg cgctgggcgc aatgcgcgcc
     3061 attaccgagt ccgggctgcg cgttggtgcg gatatctcgg tagtgggata cgacgatacc
     3121 gaagacagct catgttatat cccgccgtta accaccatca aacaggattt tcgcctgctg
     3181 gggcaaacca gcgtggaccg cttgctgcaa ctctctcagg gccaggcggt gaagggcaat
     3241 cagctgttgc ccgtctcact ggtgaaaaga aaaaccaccc tggcgcccaa tacgcaaacc
     3301 gcctctcccc gcgcgttggc cgattcatta atgcagctgg cacgacaggt ttcccgactg
     3361 gaaagcgggc agtgagcgca acgcaattaa tgtaagttag ctcactcatt aggcaccggg
     3421 atctcgaccg atgcccttga gagccttcaa cccagtcagc tccttccggt gggcgcgggg
     3481 catgactatc gtcgccgcac ttatgactgt cttctttatc atgcaactcg taggacaggt
     3541 gccggcagcg ctctgggtca ttttcggcga ggaccgcttt cgctggagcg cgacgatgat
     3601 cggcctgtcg cttgcggtat tcggaatctt gcacgccctc gctcaagcct tcgtcactgg
     3661 tcccgccacc aaacgtttcg gcgagaagca ggccattatc gccggcatgg cggccccacg
     3721 ggtgcgcatg atcgtgctcc tgtcgttgag gacccggcta ggctggcggg gttgccttac
     3781 tggttagcag aatgaatcac cgatacgcga gcgaacgtga agcgactgct gctgcaaaac
     3841 gtctgcgacc tgagcaacaa catgaatggt cttcggtttc cgtgtttcgt aaagtctgga
     3901 aacgcggaag tcagcgccct gcaccattat gttccggatc tgcatcgcag gatgctgctg
     3961 gctaccctgt ggaacaccta catctgtatt aacgaagcgc tggcattgac cctgagtgat
     4021 ttttctctgg tcccgccgca tccataccgc cagttgttta ccctcacaac gttccagtaa
     4081 ccgggcatgt tcatcatcag taacccgtat cgtgagcatc ctctctcgtt tcatcggtat
     4141 cattaccccc atgaacagaa atccccctta cacggaggca tcagtgacca aacaggaaaa
     4201 aaccgccctt aacatggccc gctttatcag aagccagaca ttaacgcttc tggagaaact
     4261 caacgagctg gacgcggatg aacaggcaga catctgtgaa tcgcttcacg accacgctga
     4321 tgagctttac cgcagctgcc tcgcgcgttt cggtgatgac ggtgaaaacc tctgacacat
     4381 gcagctcccg gagacggtca cagcttgtct gtaagcggat gccgggagca gacaagcccg
     4441 tcagggcgcg tcagcgggtg ttggcgggtg tcggggcgca gccatgaccc agtcacgtag
     4501 cgatagcgga gtgtatactg gcttaactat gcggcatcag agcagattgt actgagagtg
     4561 caccatatat gcggtgtgaa ataccgcaca gatgcgtaag gagaaaatac cgcatcaggc
     4621 gctcttccgc ttcctcgctc actgactcgc tgcgctcggt cgttcggctg cggcgagcgg
     4681 tatcagctca ctcaaaggcg gtaatacggt tatccacaga atcaggggat aacgcaggaa
     4741 agaacatgtg agcaaaaggc cagcaaaagg ccaggaaccg taaaaaggcc gcgttgctgg
     4801 cgtttttcca taggctccgc ccccctgacg agcatcacaa aaatcgacgc tcaagtcaga
     4861 ggtggcgaaa cccgacagga ctataaagat accaggcgtt tccccctgga agctccctcg
     4921 tgcgctctcc tgttccgacc ctgccgctta ccggatacct gtccgccttt ctcccttcgg
     4981 gaagcgtggc gctttctcat agctcacgct gtaggtatct cagttcggtg taggtcgttc
     5041 gctccaagct gggctgtgtg cacgaacccc ccgttcagcc cgaccgctgc gccttatccg
     5101 gtaactatcg tcttgagtcc aacccggtaa gacacgactt atcgccactg gcagcagcca
     5161 ctggtaacag gattagcaga gcgaggtatg taggcggtgc tacagagttc ttgaagtggt
     5221 ggcctaacta cggctacact agaaggacag tatttggtat ctgcgctctg ctgaagccag
     5281 ttaccttcgg aaaaagagtt ggtagctctt gatccggcaa acaaaccacc gctggtagcg
     5341 gtggtttttt tgtttgcaag cagcagatta cgcgcagaaa aaaaggatct caagaagatc
     5401 ctttgatctt ttctacgggg tctgacgctc agtggaacga aaactcacgt taagggattt
     5461 tggtcatgaa caataaaact gtctgcttac ataaacagta atacaagggg tgttatgagc
     5521 catattcaac gggaaacgtc ttgctctagg ccgcgattaa attccaacat ggatgctgat
     5581 ttatatgggt ataaatgggc tcgcgataat gtcgggcaat caggtgcgac aatctatcga
     5641 ttgtatggga agcccgatgc gccagagttg tttctgaaac atggcaaagg tagcgttgcc
     5701 aatgatgtta cagatgagat ggtcagacta aactggctga cggaatttat gcctcttccg
     5761 accatcaagc attttatccg tactcctgat gatgcatggt tactcaccac tgcgatcccc
     5821 gggaaaacag cattccaggt attagaagaa tatcctgatt caggtgaaaa tattgttgat
     5881 gcgctggcag tgttcctgcg ccggttgcat tcgattcctg tttgtaattg tccttttaac
     5941 agcgatcgcg tatttcgtct cgctcaggcg caatcacgaa tgaataacgg tttggttgat
     6001 gcgagtgatt ttgatgacga gcgtaatggc tggcctgttg aacaagtctg gaaagaaatg
     6061 cataaacttt tgccattctc accggattca gtcgtcactc atggtgattt ctcacttgat
     6121 aaccttattt ttgacgaggg gaaattaata ggttgtattg atgttggacg agtcggaatc
     6181 gcagaccgat accaggatct tgccatccta tggaactgcc tcggtgagtt ttctccttca
     6241 ttacagaaac ggctttttca aaaatatggt attgataatc ctgatatgaa taaattgcag
     6301 tttcatttga tgctcgatga gtttttctaa gaattaattc atgagcggat acatatttga
     6361 atgtatttag aaaaataaac aaataggggt tccgcgcaca tttccccgaa aagtgccacc
     6421 tgaaattgta aacgttaata ttttgttaaa attcgcgtta aatttttgtt aaatcagctc
     6481 attttttaac caataggccg aaatcggcaa aatcccttat aaatcaaaag aatagaccga
     6541 gatagggtnn nnnnnnnnnn nnnnnnnnnn nnnnnnnnnn nnnnnaaaga acgtggactc
     6601 caacgtcaaa ggnnnnnnnn nnnnnnnnnn nnnnnnnnnn nnnnnnnnnn nnnnnnnnnn
     6661 ntnnnnnnnn nnnnnnnnnn nnnnnnnnnn nnnnnnnnnn nnnnnnnnnn nnnnnnnnnn
     6721 nnnnnnnnnn nnnnnnnnnn nnnnnnnnnn nnngnnnnnn nnnnnnnnnn nnnnnnnnnn
     6781 nnnnnnnnnn nnnnnnnnnn nnnnnnnnnn nnnnnnnnnn nnnnnnnnnn nnnnnnnnnn
     6841 nnnnnnnnnn nnnnnnnnnn nnnnnnnnnn nnnnnnnncc cattcgcca
//
