# Supplementary material for: Increasing MinD’s Membrane Affinity Yields Standing Wave Oscillations and Functional Gradients on Flat Membranes
Source: ACS Synth Biol. 2021 Apr 21;10(5):939–49. doi: 10.1021/acssynbio.0c00604 (PMC8155659; doi:10.1021/acssynbio.0c00604)
Supplement: Supplementary file 6 — sb0c00604_si_006.zip [file sb0c00604_si_006.zip › pET28a-MinD-2xMTS_MinE.gb]

LOCUS       Exported                6490 bp ds-DNA     circular SYN 10-MAR-2021
DEFINITION  pET-28 a (+).
ACCESSION   .
VERSION     .
KEYWORDS    .
SOURCE      synthetic DNA construct
  ORGANISM  synthetic DNA construct
REFERENCE   1  (bases 1 to 6490)
  AUTHORS   .
  TITLE     Direct Submission
  JOURNAL   Exported Wednesday, Mar 10, 2021 from SnapGene 5.2.4
            https://www.snapgene.com
FEATURES             Location/Qualifiers
     source          1..6490
                     /organism="pET-28 a (+)"
                     /note="/dnas_title=pET28a-MinD 2xMTS"
     terminator      complement(1..129)
                     /label=T7_terminator
     terminator      complement(1..129)
                     /label=T7_terminator
     misc_feature    69..87
                     /label=T7_Terminal_primer
                     /note="T7_Terminal_primer"
     misc_feature    complement(140..157)
                     /label=6xHis
                     /note="6xHis"
     misc_feature    complement(179..445)
                     /label=MinE
                     /note="MinE"
     misc_feature    complement(449..1312)
                     /label=MinD
                     /note="MinD"
     misc_feature    452..496
                     /label=MTS
                     /note="MTS"
     misc_feature    complement(506..550)
                     /label=MTS
                     /note="MTS"
     misc_feature    1067..1082
                     /label=Seq.Primer
                     /note="Seq.Primer"
     misc_feature    1165..1312
     misc_structure  1319..1390
                     /label=LINKER
                     /note="LINKER"
     misc_feature    complement(1328..1360)
                     /label=T7_gene10_leader
                     /note="T7_gene10_leader"
     misc_feature    complement(1328..1360)
                     /label=T7_leader
                     /note="T7_leader"
     misc_feature    complement(1343..1361)
                     /label=Xpress_fwd_primer
                     /note="Xpress_fwd_primer"
     misc_feature    1364..1381
                     /label=Thrombin cleavage site
                     /note="Thrombin cleavage site"
     misc_feature    1391..1408
                     /label=6x His
                     /note="6x His"
     misc_feature    complement(1428..1444)
                     /label=T7_transl_en_RBS
                     /note="T7_transl_en_RBS"
     misc_feature    complement(1462..1489)
                     /label=lacO
                     /note="lacO"
     promoter        complement(1489..1507)
                     /note="T7_promoter"
     gene            complement(1539..1802)
                     /gene="tet(564-300)"
                     /label=tet(564-300)
                     /note="tet(564-300)"
                     /note="/dnas_title=tet(564-300)"
     misc_feature    complement(1591..1610)
                     /label=pBRrevBam_primer
                     /note="pBRrevBam_primer"
     misc_feature    1885..2976
                     /label=lacI
                     /note="lacI"
     gene            complement(3035..3310)
                     /gene="tet(852-576)"
                     /label=tet(852-576)
                     /note="tet(852-576)"
                     /note="/dnas_title=tet(852-576)"
     misc_feature    3785..3976
                     /label=ROP
                     /note="ROP"
     misc_feature    complement(3970..3992)
                     /label=pGEX_3_primer
                     /note="pGEX_3_primer"
     rep_origin      complement(4391..5010)
                     /direction=LEFT
                     /label=pBR322_origin
                     /note="pBR322_origin"
     gene            5116..5931
                     /label=KanR2
                     /note="KanR2"
     rep_origin      complement(6156..6462)
                     /direction=LEFT
                     /label=f1_origin
                     /note="f1_origin"
ORIGIN
        1 atccggatat agttcctcct ttcagcaaaa aacccctcaa gacccgttta gaggccccaa
       61 ggggttatgc tagttattgc tcagcggtgg cagcagccaa ctcagcttcc tttcgggctt
      121 tgttagcagc cggatctcag tggtggtggt ggtggtgctc gagtgcggcc gcaagctttt
      181 atttcagctc ttctgcttcc ggtaaggtca cgttcagctc aagaatagaa atatcgccat
      241 ctttttgctc aagctgtacg gttaccatct caggatcaat ttgtacgtat ttacaaatga
      301 cctcaagaat atctttacgc aactgcggca gataatgcgg ttctgcatcg ctgcgacggc
      361 gttcagcaac aataatctgc agccgttctt ttgcaatgtt ggctgtgttt ttcttccgcg
      421 agagaaagaa atcgagtaat gccataactt atcctccgaa caagcgtttg aggaagcctt
      481 tcttctcttc ttcaatagat ccacctcctc cgaacaagcg tttgaggaag cctttcttct
      541 cttcttcaat gaagcggaaa ggacgttctt ctcccaacag acgttctacg gtatctgcgt
      601 aggctttacc cgcatcggcg ttaatgtcga gaatgaccgg ttcaccctgg ttagaggcgc
      661 gcaatactga ttgatcctct gggatcacgc cgacgagttt gatgcgcagg atctccagca
      721 catcttccat gctcagcatg tcacctctgc ttacgcggcc tgggttatag cgcgttaaca
      781 gcaggtgctc tttaataggc tcttcgccat tttctgcgcg gcgtgatttc gacgccagaa
      841 tgcctaaaat acggtcagag tcgcgtactg aggagacttc cgggttggtg gtaataatgg
      901 cttcgtctgc aaaatagagt gccattaacg caccggtttc aatccctgcc ggggagtcac
      961 aaacgataaa ttcaaaatcc atcgctttca gatcatcaag aactttggcg accccttcac
     1021 gggtgagggc atctttatcg cgtgtttgcg atgccggcag aatatagaga ttttcagtac
     1081 gcttatcttt aattaacgcc tgatttagcg ttgcatcgcc ctgaatgacg ttgacgaaat
     1141 cgtaaacgac ccggcgttca caacccataa tcaggtcgag attacgcagg ccgatatcaa
     1201 aatctatcac gacagttttc tttcccttct gggccaaacc agtggcgatg gccgcgctgg
     1261 aggttgtctt accaacaccc cctttgcccg aagtaacaac aataatgcgt gcgaattcgg
     1321 atccgcgacc catttgctgt ccaccagtca tgctagccat atggctgccg cgcggcacca
     1381 ggccgctgct gtgatgatga tgatgatggc tgctgcccat ggtatatctc cttcttaaag
     1441 ttaaacaaaa ttatttctag aggggaattg ttatccgctc acaattcccc tatagtgagt
     1501 cgtattaatt tcgcgggatc gagatctcga tcctctacgc cggacgcatc gtggccggca
     1561 tcaccggcgc cacaggtgcg gttgctggcg cctatatcgc cgacatcacc gatggggaag
     1621 atcgggctcg ccacttcggg ctcatgagcg cttgtttcgg cgtgggtatg gtggcaggcc
     1681 ccgtggccgg gggactgttg ggcgccatct ccttgcatgc accattcctt gcggcggcgg
     1741 tgctcaacgg cctcaaccta ctactgggct gcttcctaat gcaggagtcg cataagggag
     1801 agcgtcgaga tcccggacac catcgaatgg cgcaaaacct ttcgcggtat ggcatgatag
     1861 cgcccggaag agagtcaatt cagggtggtg aatgtgaaac cagtaacgtt atacgatgtc
     1921 gcagagtatg ccggtgtctc ttatcagacc gtttcccgcg tggtgaacca ggccagccac
     1981 gtttctgcga aaacgcggga aaaagtggaa gcggcgatgg cggagctgaa ttacattccc
     2041 aaccgcgtgg cacaacaact ggcgggcaaa cagtcgttgc tgattggcgt tgccacctcc
     2101 agtctggccc tgcacgcgcc gtcgcaaatt gtcgcggcga ttaaatctcg cgccgatcaa
     2161 ctgggtgcca gcgtggtggt gtcgatggta gaacgaagcg gcgtcgaagc ctgtaaagcg
     2221 gcggtgcaca atcttctcgc gcaacgcgtc agtgggctga tcattaacta tccgctggat
     2281 gaccaggatg ccattgctgt ggaagctgcc tgcactaatg ttccggcgtt atttcttgat
     2341 gtctctgacc agacacccat caacagtatt attttctccc atgaagacgg tacgcgactg
     2401 ggcgtggagc atctggtcgc attgggtcac cagcaaatcg cgctgttagc gggcccatta
     2461 agttctgtct cggcgcgtct gcgtctggct ggctggcata aatatctcac tcgcaatcaa
     2521 attcagccga tagcggaacg ggaaggcgac tggagtgcca tgtccggttt tcaacaaacc
     2581 atgcaaatgc tgaatgaggg catcgttccc actgcgatgc tggttgccaa cgatcagatg
     2641 gcgctgggcg caatgcgcgc cattaccgag tccgggctgc gcgttggtgc ggatatctcg
     2701 gtagtgggat acgacgatac cgaagacagc tcatgttata tcccgccgtt aaccaccatc
     2761 aaacaggatt ttcgcctgct ggggcaaacc agcgtggacc gcttgctgca actctctcag
     2821 ggccaggcgg tgaagggcaa tcagctgttg cccgtctcac tggtgaaaag aaaaaccacc
     2881 ctggcgccca atacgcaaac cgcctctccc cgcgcgttgg ccgattcatt aatgcagctg
     2941 gcacgacagg tttcccgact ggaaagcggg cagtgagcgc aacgcaatta atgtaagtta
     3001 gctcactcat taggcaccgg gatctcgacc gatgcccttg agagccttca acccagtcag
     3061 ctccttccgg tgggcgcggg gcatgactat cgtcgccgca cttatgactg tcttctttat
     3121 catgcaactc gtaggacagg tgccggcagc gctctgggtc attttcggcg aggaccgctt
     3181 tcgctggagc gcgacgatga tcggcctgtc gcttgcggta ttcggaatct tgcacgccct
     3241 cgctcaagcc ttcgtcactg gtcccgccac caaacgtttc ggcgagaagc aggccattat
     3301 cgccggcatg gcggccccac gggtgcgcat gatcgtgctc ctgtcgttga ggacccggct
     3361 aggctggcgg ggttgcctta ctggttagca gaatgaatca ccgatacgcg agcgaacgtg
     3421 aagcgactgc tgctgcaaaa cgtctgcgac ctgagcaaca acatgaatgg tcttcggttt
     3481 ccgtgtttcg taaagtctgg aaacgcggaa gtcagcgccc tgcaccatta tgttccggat
     3541 ctgcatcgca ggatgctgct ggctaccctg tggaacacct acatctgtat taacgaagcg
     3601 ctggcattga ccctgagtga tttttctctg gtcccgccgc atccataccg ccagttgttt
     3661 accctcacaa cgttccagta accgggcatg ttcatcatca gtaacccgta tcgtgagcat
     3721 cctctctcgt ttcatcggta tcattacccc catgaacaga aatccccctt acacggaggc
     3781 atcagtgacc aaacaggaaa aaaccgccct taacatggcc cgctttatca gaagccagac
     3841 attaacgctt ctggagaaac tcaacgagct ggacgcggat gaacaggcag acatctgtga
     3901 atcgcttcac gaccacgctg atgagcttta ccgcagctgc ctcgcgcgtt tcggtgatga
     3961 cggtgaaaac ctctgacaca tgcagctccc ggagacggtc acagcttgtc tgtaagcgga
     4021 tgccgggagc agacaagccc gtcagggcgc gtcagcgggt gttggcgggt gtcggggcgc
     4081 agccatgacc cagtcacgta gcgatagcgg agtgtatact ggcttaacta tgcggcatca
     4141 gagcagattg tactgagagt gcaccatata tgcggtgtga aataccgcac agatgcgtaa
     4201 ggagaaaata ccgcatcagg cgctcttccg cttcctcgct cactgactcg ctgcgctcgg
     4261 tcgttcggct gcggcgagcg gtatcagctc actcaaaggc ggtaatacgg ttatccacag
     4321 aatcagggga taacgcagga aagaacatgt gagcaaaagg ccagcaaaag gccaggaacc
     4381 gtaaaaaggc cgcgttgctg gcgtttttcc ataggctccg cccccctgac gagcatcaca
     4441 aaaatcgacg ctcaagtcag aggtggcgaa acccgacagg actataaaga taccaggcgt
     4501 ttccccctgg aagctccctc gtgcgctctc ctgttccgac cctgccgctt accggatacc
     4561 tgtccgcctt tctcccttcg ggaagcgtgg cgctttctca tagctcacgc tgtaggtatc
     4621 tcagttcggt gtaggtcgtt cgctccaagc tgggctgtgt gcacgaaccc cccgttcagc
     4681 ccgaccgctg cgccttatcc ggtaactatc gtcttgagtc caacccggta agacacgact
     4741 tatcgccact ggcagcagcc actggtaaca ggattagcag agcgaggtat gtaggcggtg
     4801 ctacagagtt cttgaagtgg tggcctaact acggctacac tagaaggaca gtatttggta
     4861 tctgcgctct gctgaagcca gttaccttcg gaaaaagagt tggtagctct tgatccggca
     4921 aacaaaccac cgctggtagc ggtggttttt ttgtttgcaa gcagcagatt acgcgcagaa
     4981 aaaaaggatc tcaagaagat cctttgatct tttctacggg gtctgacgct cagtggaacg
     5041 aaaactcacg ttaagggatt ttggtcatga acaataaaac tgtctgctta cataaacagt
     5101 aatacaaggg gtgttatgag ccatattcaa cgggaaacgt cttgctctag gccgcgatta
     5161 aattccaaca tggatgctga tttatatggg tataaatggg ctcgcgataa tgtcgggcaa
     5221 tcaggtgcga caatctatcg attgtatggg aagcccgatg cgccagagtt gtttctgaaa
     5281 catggcaaag gtagcgttgc caatgatgtt acagatgaga tggtcagact aaactggctg
     5341 acggaattta tgcctcttcc gaccatcaag cattttatcc gtactcctga tgatgcatgg
     5401 ttactcacca ctgcgatccc cgggaaaaca gcattccagg tattagaaga atatcctgat
     5461 tcaggtgaaa atattgttga tgcgctggca gtgttcctgc gccggttgca ttcgattcct
     5521 gtttgtaatt gtccttttaa cagcgatcgc gtatttcgtc tcgctcaggc gcaatcacga
     5581 atgaataacg gtttggttga tgcgagtgat tttgatgacg agcgtaatgg ctggcctgtt
     5641 gaacaagtct ggaaagaaat gcataaactt ttgccattct caccggattc agtcgtcact
     5701 catggtgatt tctcacttga taaccttatt tttgacgagg ggaaattaat aggttgtatt
     5761 gatgttggac gagtcggaat cgcagaccga taccaggatc ttgccatcct atggaactgc
     5821 ctcggtgagt tttctccttc attacagaaa cggctttttc aaaaatatgg tattgataat
     5881 cctgatatga ataaattgca gtttcatttg atgctcgatg agtttttcta agaattaatt
     5941 catgagcgga tacatatttg aatgtattta gaaaaataaa caaatagggg ttccgcgcac
     6001 atttccccga aaagtgccac ctgaaattgt aaacgttaat attttgttaa aattcgcgtt
     6061 aaatttttgt taaatcagct cattttttaa ccaataggcc gaaatcggca aaatccctta
     6121 taaatcaaaa gaatagaccg agatagggtn nnnnnnnnnn nnnnnnnnnn nnnnnnnnnn
     6181 nnnnnnaaag aacgtggact ccaacgtcaa aggnnnnnnn nnnnnnnnnn nnnnnnnnnn
     6241 nnnnnnnnnn nnnnnnnnnn nntnnnnnnn nnnnnnnnnn nnnnnnnnnn nnnnnnnnnn
     6301 nnnnnnnnnn nnnnnnnnnn nnnnnnnnnn nnnnnnnnnn nnnnnnnnnn nnnngnnnnn
     6361 nnnnnnnnnn nnnnnnnnnn nnnnnnnnnn nnnnnnnnnn nnnnnnnnnn nnnnnnnnnn
     6421 nnnnnnnnnn nnnnnnnnnn nnnnnnnnnn nnnnnnnnnn nnnnnnnnnn nnnnnnnnnc
     6481 ccattcgcca
//
