# Supplementary material for: Increasing MinD’s Membrane Affinity Yields Standing Wave Oscillations and Functional Gradients on Flat Membranes
Source: ACS Synth Biol. 2021 Apr 21;10(5):939–49. doi: 10.1021/acssynbio.0c00604 (PMC8155659; doi:10.1021/acssynbio.0c00604)
Supplement: Supplementary file 6 — sb0c00604_si_006.zip [file sb0c00604_si_006.zip › pET28a-MinD-Ins3_MinE.gb]

LOCUS       Exported                6445 bp ds-DNA     circular SYN 10-MAR-2021
DEFINITION  pET-28 a (+).
ACCESSION   .
VERSION     .
KEYWORDS    .
SOURCE      synthetic DNA construct
  ORGANISM  synthetic DNA construct
REFERENCE   1  (bases 1 to 6445)
  AUTHORS   .
  TITLE     Direct Submission
  JOURNAL   Exported Wednesday, Mar 10, 2021 from SnapGene 5.2.4
            https://www.snapgene.com
FEATURES             Location/Qualifiers
     source          1..6445
                     /organism="pET-28 a (+)"
                     /note="/dnas_title=pET28a-MinD-MinE_MinD Ins3"
     terminator      complement(1..129)
                     /label=T7_terminator
     terminator      complement(1..129)
                     /label=T7_terminator
     misc_feature    69..87
                     /label=T7_Terminal_primer
                     /note="T7_Terminal_primer"
     misc_feature    complement(140..157)
                     /label=6xHis
                     /note="6xHis"
     misc_feature    complement(179..505)
                     /label=MTS
                     /note="MTS"
     misc_feature    complement(179..445)
                     /label=MinE
                     /note="MinE"
     misc_feature    complement(449..1267)
                     /label=MinD
                     /note="MinD"
     misc_feature    1022..1037
                     /label=Seq.Primer
                     /note="Seq.Primer"
     misc_feature    1120..1267
     misc_structure  1274..1345
                     /label=LINKER
                     /note="LINKER"
     misc_feature    complement(1283..1315)
                     /label=T7_gene10_leader
                     /note="T7_gene10_leader"
     misc_feature    complement(1283..1315)
                     /label=T7_leader
                     /note="T7_leader"
     misc_feature    complement(1298..1316)
                     /label=Xpress_fwd_primer
                     /note="Xpress_fwd_primer"
     misc_feature    1319..1336
                     /label=Thrombin cleavage site
                     /note="Thrombin cleavage site"
     misc_feature    1346..1363
                     /label=6x His
                     /note="6x His"
     misc_feature    complement(1383..1399)
                     /label=T7_transl_en_RBS
                     /note="T7_transl_en_RBS"
     misc_feature    complement(1417..1444)
                     /label=lacO
                     /note="lacO"
     promoter        complement(1444..1462)
                     /note="T7_promoter"
     gene            complement(1494..1757)
                     /gene="tet(564-300)"
                     /label=tet(564-300)
                     /note="tet(564-300)"
                     /note="/dnas_title=tet(564-300)"
     misc_feature    complement(1546..1565)
                     /label=pBRrevBam_primer
                     /note="pBRrevBam_primer"
     misc_feature    1840..2931
                     /label=lacI
                     /note="lacI"
     gene            complement(2990..3265)
                     /gene="tet(852-576)"
                     /label=tet(852-576)
                     /note="tet(852-576)"
                     /note="/dnas_title=tet(852-576)"
     misc_feature    3740..3931
                     /label=ROP
                     /note="ROP"
     misc_feature    complement(3925..3947)
                     /label=pGEX_3_primer
                     /note="pGEX_3_primer"
     rep_origin      complement(4346..4965)
                     /direction=LEFT
                     /label=pBR322_origin
                     /note="pBR322_origin"
     gene            5071..5886
                     /label=KanR2
                     /note="KanR2"
     rep_origin      complement(6111..6417)
                     /direction=LEFT
                     /label=f1_origin
                     /note="f1_origin"
ORIGIN
        1 atccggatat agttcctcct ttcagcaaaa aacccctcaa gacccgttta gaggccccaa
       61 ggggttatgc tagttattgc tcagcggtgg cagcagccaa ctcagcttcc tttcgggctt
      121 tgttagcagc cggatctcag tggtggtggt ggtggtgctc gagtgcggcc gcaagctttt
      181 atttcagctc ttctgcttcc ggtaaggtca cgttcagctc aagaatagaa atatcgccat
      241 ctttttgctc aagctgtacg gttaccatct caggatcaat ttgtacgtat ttacaaatga
      301 cctcaagaat atctttacgc aactgcggca gataatgcgg ttctgcatcg ctgcgacggc
      361 gttcagcaac aataatctgc agccgttctt ttgcaatgtt ggctgtgttt ttcttccgcg
      421 agagaaagaa atcgagtaat gccataactt atcctccgaa caagcgttta attttcgcga
      481 ggaagccttt cttctcttct tcaatgaagc ggaaaggacg ttcttctccc aacagacgtt
      541 ctacggtatc tgcgtaggct ttacccgcat cggcgttaat gtcgagaatg accggttcac
      601 cctggttaga ggcgcgcaat actgattgat cctctgggat cacgccgacg agtttgatgc
      661 gcaggatctc cagcacatct tccatgctca gcatgtcacc tctgcttacg cggcctgggt
      721 tatagcgcgt taacagcagg tgctctttaa taggctcttc gccattttct gcgcggcgtg
      781 atttcgacgc cagaatgcct aaaatacggt cagagtcgcg tactgaggag acttccgggt
      841 tggtggtaat aatggcttcg tctgcaaaat agagtgccat taacgcaccg gtttcaatcc
      901 ctgccgggga gtcacaaacg ataaattcaa aatccatcgc tttcagatca tcaagaactt
      961 tggcgacccc ttcacgggtg agggcatctt tatcgcgtgt ttgcgatgcc ggcagaatat
     1021 agagattttc agtacgctta tctttaatta acgcctgatt tagcgttgca tcgccctgaa
     1081 tgacgttgac gaaatcgtaa acgacccggc gttcacaacc cataatcagg tcgagattac
     1141 gcaggccgat atcaaaatct atcacgacag ttttctttcc cttctgggcc aaaccagtgg
     1201 cgatggccgc gctggaggtt gtcttaccaa cacccccttt gcccgaagta acaacaataa
     1261 tgcgtgcgaa ttcggatccg cgacccattt gctgtccacc agtcatgcta gccatatggc
     1321 tgccgcgcgg caccaggccg ctgctgtgat gatgatgatg atggctgctg cccatggtat
     1381 atctccttct taaagttaaa caaaattatt tctagagggg aattgttatc cgctcacaat
     1441 tcccctatag tgagtcgtat taatttcgcg ggatcgagat ctcgatcctc tacgccggac
     1501 gcatcgtggc cggcatcacc ggcgccacag gtgcggttgc tggcgcctat atcgccgaca
     1561 tcaccgatgg ggaagatcgg gctcgccact tcgggctcat gagcgcttgt ttcggcgtgg
     1621 gtatggtggc aggccccgtg gccgggggac tgttgggcgc catctccttg catgcaccat
     1681 tccttgcggc ggcggtgctc aacggcctca acctactact gggctgcttc ctaatgcagg
     1741 agtcgcataa gggagagcgt cgagatcccg gacaccatcg aatggcgcaa aacctttcgc
     1801 ggtatggcat gatagcgccc ggaagagagt caattcaggg tggtgaatgt gaaaccagta
     1861 acgttatacg atgtcgcaga gtatgccggt gtctcttatc agaccgtttc ccgcgtggtg
     1921 aaccaggcca gccacgtttc tgcgaaaacg cgggaaaaag tggaagcggc gatggcggag
     1981 ctgaattaca ttcccaaccg cgtggcacaa caactggcgg gcaaacagtc gttgctgatt
     2041 ggcgttgcca cctccagtct ggccctgcac gcgccgtcgc aaattgtcgc ggcgattaaa
     2101 tctcgcgccg atcaactggg tgccagcgtg gtggtgtcga tggtagaacg aagcggcgtc
     2161 gaagcctgta aagcggcggt gcacaatctt ctcgcgcaac gcgtcagtgg gctgatcatt
     2221 aactatccgc tggatgacca ggatgccatt gctgtggaag ctgcctgcac taatgttccg
     2281 gcgttatttc ttgatgtctc tgaccagaca cccatcaaca gtattatttt ctcccatgaa
     2341 gacggtacgc gactgggcgt ggagcatctg gtcgcattgg gtcaccagca aatcgcgctg
     2401 ttagcgggcc cattaagttc tgtctcggcg cgtctgcgtc tggctggctg gcataaatat
     2461 ctcactcgca atcaaattca gccgatagcg gaacgggaag gcgactggag tgccatgtcc
     2521 ggttttcaac aaaccatgca aatgctgaat gagggcatcg ttcccactgc gatgctggtt
     2581 gccaacgatc agatggcgct gggcgcaatg cgcgccatta ccgagtccgg gctgcgcgtt
     2641 ggtgcggata tctcggtagt gggatacgac gataccgaag acagctcatg ttatatcccg
     2701 ccgttaacca ccatcaaaca ggattttcgc ctgctggggc aaaccagcgt ggaccgcttg
     2761 ctgcaactct ctcagggcca ggcggtgaag ggcaatcagc tgttgcccgt ctcactggtg
     2821 aaaagaaaaa ccaccctggc gcccaatacg caaaccgcct ctccccgcgc gttggccgat
     2881 tcattaatgc agctggcacg acaggtttcc cgactggaaa gcgggcagtg agcgcaacgc
     2941 aattaatgta agttagctca ctcattaggc accgggatct cgaccgatgc ccttgagagc
     3001 cttcaaccca gtcagctcct tccggtgggc gcggggcatg actatcgtcg ccgcacttat
     3061 gactgtcttc tttatcatgc aactcgtagg acaggtgccg gcagcgctct gggtcatttt
     3121 cggcgaggac cgctttcgct ggagcgcgac gatgatcggc ctgtcgcttg cggtattcgg
     3181 aatcttgcac gccctcgctc aagccttcgt cactggtccc gccaccaaac gtttcggcga
     3241 gaagcaggcc attatcgccg gcatggcggc cccacgggtg cgcatgatcg tgctcctgtc
     3301 gttgaggacc cggctaggct ggcggggttg ccttactggt tagcagaatg aatcaccgat
     3361 acgcgagcga acgtgaagcg actgctgctg caaaacgtct gcgacctgag caacaacatg
     3421 aatggtcttc ggtttccgtg tttcgtaaag tctggaaacg cggaagtcag cgccctgcac
     3481 cattatgttc cggatctgca tcgcaggatg ctgctggcta ccctgtggaa cacctacatc
     3541 tgtattaacg aagcgctggc attgaccctg agtgattttt ctctggtccc gccgcatcca
     3601 taccgccagt tgtttaccct cacaacgttc cagtaaccgg gcatgttcat catcagtaac
     3661 ccgtatcgtg agcatcctct ctcgtttcat cggtatcatt acccccatga acagaaatcc
     3721 cccttacacg gaggcatcag tgaccaaaca ggaaaaaacc gcccttaaca tggcccgctt
     3781 tatcagaagc cagacattaa cgcttctgga gaaactcaac gagctggacg cggatgaaca
     3841 ggcagacatc tgtgaatcgc ttcacgacca cgctgatgag ctttaccgca gctgcctcgc
     3901 gcgtttcggt gatgacggtg aaaacctctg acacatgcag ctcccggaga cggtcacagc
     3961 ttgtctgtaa gcggatgccg ggagcagaca agcccgtcag ggcgcgtcag cgggtgttgg
     4021 cgggtgtcgg ggcgcagcca tgacccagtc acgtagcgat agcggagtgt atactggctt
     4081 aactatgcgg catcagagca gattgtactg agagtgcacc atatatgcgg tgtgaaatac
     4141 cgcacagatg cgtaaggaga aaataccgca tcaggcgctc ttccgcttcc tcgctcactg
     4201 actcgctgcg ctcggtcgtt cggctgcggc gagcggtatc agctcactca aaggcggtaa
     4261 tacggttatc cacagaatca ggggataacg caggaaagaa catgtgagca aaaggccagc
     4321 aaaaggccag gaaccgtaaa aaggccgcgt tgctggcgtt tttccatagg ctccgccccc
     4381 ctgacgagca tcacaaaaat cgacgctcaa gtcagaggtg gcgaaacccg acaggactat
     4441 aaagatacca ggcgtttccc cctggaagct ccctcgtgcg ctctcctgtt ccgaccctgc
     4501 cgcttaccgg atacctgtcc gcctttctcc cttcgggaag cgtggcgctt tctcatagct
     4561 cacgctgtag gtatctcagt tcggtgtagg tcgttcgctc caagctgggc tgtgtgcacg
     4621 aaccccccgt tcagcccgac cgctgcgcct tatccggtaa ctatcgtctt gagtccaacc
     4681 cggtaagaca cgacttatcg ccactggcag cagccactgg taacaggatt agcagagcga
     4741 ggtatgtagg cggtgctaca gagttcttga agtggtggcc taactacggc tacactagaa
     4801 ggacagtatt tggtatctgc gctctgctga agccagttac cttcggaaaa agagttggta
     4861 gctcttgatc cggcaaacaa accaccgctg gtagcggtgg tttttttgtt tgcaagcagc
     4921 agattacgcg cagaaaaaaa ggatctcaag aagatccttt gatcttttct acggggtctg
     4981 acgctcagtg gaacgaaaac tcacgttaag ggattttggt catgaacaat aaaactgtct
     5041 gcttacataa acagtaatac aaggggtgtt atgagccata ttcaacggga aacgtcttgc
     5101 tctaggccgc gattaaattc caacatggat gctgatttat atgggtataa atgggctcgc
     5161 gataatgtcg ggcaatcagg tgcgacaatc tatcgattgt atgggaagcc cgatgcgcca
     5221 gagttgtttc tgaaacatgg caaaggtagc gttgccaatg atgttacaga tgagatggtc
     5281 agactaaact ggctgacgga atttatgcct cttccgacca tcaagcattt tatccgtact
     5341 cctgatgatg catggttact caccactgcg atccccggga aaacagcatt ccaggtatta
     5401 gaagaatatc ctgattcagg tgaaaatatt gttgatgcgc tggcagtgtt cctgcgccgg
     5461 ttgcattcga ttcctgtttg taattgtcct tttaacagcg atcgcgtatt tcgtctcgct
     5521 caggcgcaat cacgaatgaa taacggtttg gttgatgcga gtgattttga tgacgagcgt
     5581 aatggctggc ctgttgaaca agtctggaaa gaaatgcata aacttttgcc attctcaccg
     5641 gattcagtcg tcactcatgg tgatttctca cttgataacc ttatttttga cgaggggaaa
     5701 ttaataggtt gtattgatgt tggacgagtc ggaatcgcag accgatacca ggatcttgcc
     5761 atcctatgga actgcctcgg tgagttttct ccttcattac agaaacggct ttttcaaaaa
     5821 tatggtattg ataatcctga tatgaataaa ttgcagtttc atttgatgct cgatgagttt
     5881 ttctaagaat taattcatga gcggatacat atttgaatgt atttagaaaa ataaacaaat
     5941 aggggttccg cgcacatttc cccgaaaagt gccacctgaa attgtaaacg ttaatatttt
     6001 gttaaaattc gcgttaaatt tttgttaaat cagctcattt tttaaccaat aggccgaaat
     6061 cggcaaaatc ccttataaat caaaagaata gaccgagata gggtnnnnnn nnnnnnnnnn
     6121 nnnnnnnnnn nnnnnnnnnn naaagaacgt ggactccaac gtcaaaggnn nnnnnnnnnn
     6181 nnnnnnnnnn nnnnnnnnnn nnnnnnnnnn nnnnnnntnn nnnnnnnnnn nnnnnnnnnn
     6241 nnnnnnnnnn nnnnnnnnnn nnnnnnnnnn nnnnnnnnnn nnnnnnnnnn nnnnnnnnnn
     6301 nnnnnnnnng nnnnnnnnnn nnnnnnnnnn nnnnnnnnnn nnnnnnnnnn nnnnnnnnnn
     6361 nnnnnnnnnn nnnnnnnnnn nnnnnnnnnn nnnnnnnnnn nnnnnnnnnn nnnnnnnnnn
     6421 nnnnnnnnnn nnnncccatt cgcca
//
